Addgene plasmid #76322: NAGK gRNA (BRDN0001148128)
Purpose: 3rd generation lentiviral gRNA plasmid targeting human NAGK
Depositing lab: John Doench & David Root. Depositing organization: Broad Institute. Publication: Optimized sgRNA design to maximize activity and minimize off-target effects of CRISPR-Cas9. Doench JG, Fusi N, Sullender M, Hegde M, Vaimberg EW, Donovan KF, Smith I, Tothova Z, Wilen C, Orchard R, Virgin HW, Listgarten J, Root DE. Nat Biotechnol. 2016 Jan 18. doi: 10.1038/nbt.3437. PubMed 26780180.
Backbone
  Vector backbone: lentiGuide-Puro
  Backbone manufacturer: Zhang Lab (Addgene plasmid # 52963)
  Vector type: Mammalian Expression, Lentiviral, CRISPR
  Selectable markers: Puromycin
Growth in bacteria
  Bacterial resistance: Ampicillin, 100 μg/mL
  Growth temperature: 37°C
  Growth strain: DH5alpha
  Copy number: High Copy
Gene/Insert
  Gene/Insert name: NAGK (alt names: NAGK; NM_017567.4)
  gRNA/shRNA sequence: CTCTACACCCCCATAGATCG
  Species: H. sapiens (human)
  Entrez Gene: NAGK (a.k.a. GNK, HSA242910)
  Promoter: hU6
  Cloning method: Unknown
  Sequencing primers: 5′ U6-F; 3′ pS2-R
Terms and licenses: Academic/Nonprofit Terms; Industry Terms: Not Available to Industry
Depositor comments: The gRNA was designed to target the following Genbank reference sequence(s): NM_017567.4. Note that this plasmid does NOT contain Cas9. It should be used in conjunction with lentiCas9-Blast (Addgene #52962) or otherwise with cell lines already expressing Cas9. Browse the full kinome gRNA library at http://www.addgene.org/pooled-library/broadgpp-human-kinome/ or visit http://www.broadinstitute.org/rnai/public/ for detailed protocols and information.
How to cite: NAGK gRNA (BRDN0001148128) was a gift from John Doench & David Root (Addgene plasmid # 76322 ; http://n2t.net/addgene:76322 ; RRID:Addgene_76322)
