[The description below was written by a language model from this plasmid's Addgene catalogue record and pLannotate feature annotations shown in this document.]
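Description:
NAGK gRNA (BRDN0001148128) is a third-generation lentiviral CRISPR guide plasmid built in the lentiGuide-Puro backbone, carrying a single guide RNA directed against human NAGK (N-acetylglucosamine kinase; designed against reference transcript NM_017567.4). It is an 8.3 kb plasmid propagated in E. coli at high copy from a ColE1/pUC-type origin under ampicillin selection (AmpR), and it also retains an f1 origin, an SV40 origin and remnants of lac and phage-promoter sequences from the cloning backbone.

The lentiviral transfer cassette begins with an RSV promoter fused to a truncated HIV-1 5' LTR, which makes genomic RNA production in packaging cells Tat-independent. This is followed by the Ψ packaging signal with a gag fragment and the RRE for Rev-dependent nuclear export. Downstream, a human U6 RNA polymerase III promoter drives the NAGK-specific spacer joined to the Streptococcus pyogenes Cas9 gRNA scaffold. A cPPT/CTS element follows, aiding nuclear import of the reverse-transcribed genome. A separate EF-1α core promoter with its intron A expresses puromycin N-acetyltransferase for selection of transduced mammalian cells. A WPRE enhances transcript expression, and the self-inactivating ΔU3 3' LTR disables LTR promoter activity after integration.

The plasmid does not encode Cas9. It is meant to be used with a separate Cas9 vector such as lentiCas9-Blast, or in cells already expressing Cas9, to knock out NAGK. It is an individual clone corresponding to a human kinome gRNA library, with the guide designed under optimized rules for maximizing on-target activity and minimizing off-target effects.
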