Features (pLannotate 1.2.2; 29 found; start..end, strand, type, name):
     14..80      +  CDS            small t antigen (fragment): SV40 (simian virus 40) small t antigen
    106..317     +  promoter       EF-1α core promoter: core promoter for human elongation factor EF-1α
    318..1256    +  intron         EF-1α intron A: intron upstream of the start codon of human EF-1α
   1278..1877    +  CDS            PuroR (fragment): puromycin N-acetyltransferase; pac from Streptomyces; confers resistance to puromycin
   1893..2481    +  misc_feature   WPRE: woodchuck hepatitis virus posttranscriptional regulatory element
   2532..2551    +  misc_feature   cPPT/CTS (fragment): central polypurine tract and central termination sequence of HIV-1
   2553..2786    +  LTR            3' LTR (ΔU3): self-inactivating 3' long terminal repeat (LTR) from HIV-1
   2864..2985    +  polyA_signal   SV40 poly(A) signal: SV40 polyadenylation signal
   3025..3160    +  rep_origin     SV40 ori: SV40 origin of replication
   3181..3199    -  promoter       T7 promoter: promoter for bacteriophage T7 RNA polymerase
   3207..3362    +  CDS            lacZα (fragment): LacZα fragment of β-galactosidase; lacZ fragment
   3367..3795    +  rep_origin     f1 ori (sequence partly withheld): f1 bacteriophage origin of replication; arrow indicates direction of (+) strand synthesis
   3848..3952    +  promoter       AmpR promoter: bla
   3953..4813    +  CDS            AmpR: β-lactamase; bla; confers resistance to ampicillin, carbenicillin, and related antibiotics
   4984..5572    +  rep_origin     ori: high-copy-number ColE1/pMB1/pBR322/pUC origin of replication
   5755..5847    +  CDS            lacI (fragment): lac repressor; lacI; The lac repressor binds to the lac operator to inhibit transcription in E. coli. This inhibition can be relieved by adding lactose or isopropyl-β-D-thiogalactopyranoside (IPTG).
   5860..5881    +  protein_bind   CAP binding site: CAP binding activates transcription in the presence of cAMP. E. coli catabolite activator protein
   5896..5926    +  promoter       lac promoter: promoter for the E. coli lac operon
   5934..5950    +  protein_bind   lac operator: The lac repressor binds to the lac operator to inhibit transcription in E. coli. This inhibition can be relieved by adding lactose or isopropyl-β-D-thiogalactopyranoside (IPTG). lac repressor encoded by lacI
   5995..6013    +  promoter       T3 promoter: promoter for bacteriophage T3 RNA polymerase
   6041..6267    +  promoter       RSV promoter: Rous sarcoma virus enhancer/promoter
   6268..6448    +  LTR            5' LTR (truncated): truncated 5' long terminal repeat (LTR) from HIV-1
   6495..6620    +  misc_feature   HIV-1 Ψ: packaging signal of human immunodeficiency virus type 1
   6604..6967    +  CDS            HIV-1 gag (fragment): gag protein from human immunodeficiency virus 1; gag
   7113..7346    +  misc_feature   RRE: The Rev response element (RRE) of HIV-1 allows for Rev-dependent mRNA export from the nucleus to the cytoplasm.
   7723..7749    +  CDS            Rev (fragment): human immunodeficiency virus 1 (HIV-1) Rev protein; rev; enhances nuclear export of unspliced and incompletely spliced viral mRNAs
   7753..7993    +  promoter       U6 promoter: RNA polymerase III promoter for human U6 snRNA
   8023..8098    +  misc_RNA       gRNA scaffold: guide RNA scaffold for the Streptococcus pyogenes CRISPR/Cas9 system
   8154..8271    +  misc_feature   cPPT/CTS: central polypurine tract and central termination sequence of HIV-1
>Addgene plasmid #76322 | NAGK gRNA (BRDN0001148128) | addgene full sequence | sequence record 185618 | Addgene Assembled Sequence
CCCGGGTGCAAAGATGGATAAAGTTTTAAACAGAGAGGAATCTTTGCAGCTAATGGACCTTCTAGGTCTT
GAAAGGAGTGGGAATTGGCTCCGGTGCCCGTCAGTGGGCAGAGCGCACATCGCCCACAGTCCCCGAGAAG
TTGGGGGGAGGGGTCGGCAATTGATCCGGTGCCTAGAGAAGGTGGCGCGGGGTAAACTGGGAAAGTGATG
TCGTGTACTGGCTCCGCCTTTTTCCCGAGGGTGGGGGAGAACCGTATATAAGTGCAGTAGTCGCCGTGAA
CGTTCTTTTTCGCAACGGGTTTGCCGCCAGAACACAGGTAAGTGCCGTGTGTGGTTCCCGCGGGCCTGGC
CTCTTTACGGGTTATGGCCCTTGCGTGCCTTGAATTACTTCCACCTGGCTGCAGTACGTGATTCTTGATC
CCGAGCTTCGGGTTGGAAGTGGGTGGGAGAGTTCGAGGCCTTGCGCTTAAGGAGCCCCTTCGCCTCGTGC
TTGAGTTGAGGCCTGGCCTGGGCGCTGGGGCCGCCGCGTGCGAATCTGGTGGCACCTTCGCGCCTGTCTC
GCTGCTTTCGATAAGTCTCTAGCCATTTAAAATTTTTGATGACCTGCTGCGACGCTTTTTTTCTGGCAAG
ATAGTCTTGTAAATGCGGGCCAAGATCTGCACACTGGTATTTCGGTTTTTGGGGCCGCGGGCGGCGACGG
GGCCCGTGCGTCCCAGCGCACATGTTCGGCGAGGCGGGGCCTGCGAGCGCGGCCACCGAGAATCGGACGG
GGGTAGTCTCAAGCTGGCCGGCCTGCTCTGGTGCCTGGCCTCGCGCCGCCGTGTATCGCCCCGCCCTGGG
CGGCAAGGCTGGCCCGGTCGGCACCAGTTGCGTGAGCGGAAAGATGGCCGCTTCCCGGCCCTGCTGCAGG
GAGCTCAAAATGGAGGACGCGGCGCTCGGGAGAGCGGGCGGGTGAGTCACCCACACAAAGGAAAAGGGCC
TTTCCGTCCTCAGCCGTCGCTTCATGTGACTCCACGGAGTACCGGGCGCCGTCCAGGCACCTCGATTAGT
TCTCGAGCTTTTGGAGTACGTCGTCTTTAGGTTGGGGGGAGGGGTTTTATGCGATGGAGTTTCCCCACAC
TGAGTGGGTGGAGACTGAAGTTAGGCCAGCTTGGCACTTGATGTAATTCTCCTTGGAATTTGCCCTTTTT
GAGTTTGGATCTTGGTTCATTCTCAAGCCTCAGACAGTGGTTCAAAGTTTTTTTCTTCCATTTCAGGTGT
CGTGACGTACGGCCACCATGACCGAGTACAAGCCCACGGTGCGCCTCGCCACCCGCGACGACGTCCCCAG
GGCCGTACGCACCCTCGCCGCCGCGTTCGCCGACTACCCCGCCACGCGCCACACCGTCGATCCGGACCGC
CACATCGAGCGGGTCACCGAGCTGCAAGAACTCTTCCTCACGCGCGTCGGGCTCGACATCGGCAAGGTGT
GGGTCGCGGACGACGGCGCCGCCGTGGCGGTCTGGACCACGCCGGAGAGCGTCGAAGCGGGGGCGGTGTT
CGCCGAGATCGGCCCGCGCATGGCCGAGTTGAGCGGTTCCCGGCTGGCCGCGCAGCAACAGATGGAAGGC
CTCCTGGCGCCGCACCGGCCCAAGGAGCCCGCGTGGTTCCTGGCCACCGTCGGAGTCTCGCCCGACCACC
AGGGCAAGGGTCTGGGCAGCGCCGTCGTGCTCCCCGGAGTGGAGGCGGCCGAGCGCGCCGGGGTGCCCGC
CTTCCTGGAGACCTCCGCGCCCCGCAACCTCCCCTTCTACGAGCGGCTCGGCTTCACCGTCACCGCCGAC
GTCGAGGTGCCCGAAGGACCGCGCACCTGGTGCATGACCCGCAAGCCCGGTGCCTGAACGCGTTAAGTCG
ACAATCAACCTCTGGATTACAAAATTTGTGAAAGATTGACTGGTATTCTTAACTATGTTGCTCCTTTTAC
GCTATGTGGATACGCTGCTTTAATGCCTTTGTATCATGCTATTGCTTCCCGTATGGCTTTCATTTTCTCC
TCCTTGTATAAATCCTGGTTGCTGTCTCTTTATGAGGAGTTGTGGCCCGTTGTCAGGCAACGTGGCGTGG
TGTGCACTGTGTTTGCTGACGCAACCCCCACTGGTTGGGGCATTGCCACCACCTGTCAGCTCCTTTCCGG
GACTTTCGCTTTCCCCCTCCCTATTGCCACGGCGGAACTCATCGCCGCCTGCCTTGCCCGCTGCTGGACA
GGGGCTCGGCTGTTGGGCACTGACAATTCCGTGGTGTTGTCGGGGAAATCATCGTCCTTTCCTTGGCTGC
TCGCCTGTGTTGCCACCTGGATTCTGCGCGGGACGTCCTTCTGCTACGTCCCTTCGGCCCTCAATCCAGC
GGACCTTCCTTCCCGCGGCCTGCTGCCGGCTCTGCGGCCTCTTCCGCGTCTTCGCCTTCGCCCTCAGACG
AGTCGGATCTCCCTTTGGGCCGCCTCCCCGCGTCGACTTTAAGACCAATGACTTACAAGGCAGCTGTAGA
TCTTAGCCACTTTTTAAAAGAAAAGGGGGGACTGGAAGGGCTAATTCACTCCCAACGAAGACAAGATCTG
CTTTTTGCTTGTACTGGGTCTCTCTGGTTAGACCAGATCTGAGCCTGGGAGCTCTCTGGCTAACTAGGGA
ACCCACTGCTTAAGCCTCAATAAAGCTTGCCTTGAGTGCTTCAAGTAGTGTGTGCCCGTCTGTTGTGTGA
CTCTGGTAACTAGAGATCCCTCAGACCCTTTTAGTCAGTGTGGAAAATCTCTAGCAGTACGTATAGTAGT
TCATGTCATCTTATTATTCAGTATTTATAACTTGCAAAGAAATGAATATCAGAGAGTGAGAGGAACTTGT
TTATTGCAGCTTATAATGGTTACAAATAAAGCAATAGCATCACAAATTTCACAAATAAAGCATTTTTTTC
ACTGCATTCTAGTTGTGGTTTGTCCAAACTCATCAATGTATCTTATCATGTCTGGCTCTAGCTATCCCGC
CCCTAACTCCGCCCATCCCGCCCCTAACTCCGCCCAGTTCCGCCCATTCTCCGCCCCATGGCTGACTAAT
TTTTTTTATTTATGCAGAGGCCGAGGCCGCCTCGGCCTCTGAGCTATTCCAGAAGTAGTGAGGAGGCTTT
TTTGGAGGCCTAGGGACGTACCCAATTCGCCCTATAGTGAGTCGTATTACGCGCGCTCACTGGCCGTCGT
TTTACAACGTCGTGACTGGGAAAACCCTGGCGTTACCCAACTTAATCGCCTTGCAGCACATCCCCCTTTC
GCCAGCTGGCGTAATAGCGAAGAGGCCCGCACCGATCGCCCTTCCCAACAGTTGCGCAGCCTGAATGGCG
AATGGG
[124 nt withheld, positions 3367-3490]
C
[91 nt withheld, positions 3492-3582]
A
[49 nt withheld, positions 3584-3632]
CCTTTGACGTTGGAGTCCACGTTCTTT
[37 nt withheld, positions 3660-3696]
ACCCTATCTCGGTCTATTCTTTTGATTTATAAGGGATTTTGCCGATTTCGGCCTATTGGTTAAAAAATGA
GCTGATTTAACAAAAATTTAACGCGAATTTTAACAAAATATTAACGCTTACAATTTAGGTGGCACTTTTC
GGGGAAATGTGCGCGGAACCCCTATTTGTTTATTTTTCTAAATACATTCAAATATGTATCCGCTCATGAG
ACAATAACCCTGATAAATGCTTCAATAATATTGAAAAAGGAAGAGTATGAGTATTCAACATTTCCGTGTC
GCCCTTATTCCCTTTTTTGCGGCATTTTGCCTTCCTGTTTTTGCTCACCCAGAAACGCTGGTGAAAGTAA
AAGATGCTGAAGATCAGTTGGGTGCACGAGTGGGTTACATCGAACTGGATCTCAACAGCGGTAAGATCCT
TGAGAGTTTTCGCCCCGAAGAACGTTTTCCAATGATGAGCACTTTTAAAGTTCTGCTATGTGGCGCGGTA
TTATCCCGTATTGACGCCGGGCAAGAGCAACTCGGTCGCCGCATACACTATTCTCAGAATGACTTGGTTG
AGTACTCACCAGTCACAGAAAAGCATCTTACGGATGGCATGACAGTAAGAGAATTATGCAGTGCTGCCAT
AACCATGAGTGATAACACTGCGGCCAACTTACTTCTGACAACGATCGGAGGACCGAAGGAGCTAACCGCT
TTTTTGCACAACATGGGGGATCATGTAACTCGCCTTGATCGTTGGGAACCGGAGCTGAATGAAGCCATAC
CAAACGACGAGCGTGACACCACGATGCCTGTAGCAATGGCAACAACGTTGCGCAAACTATTAACTGGCGA
ACTACTTACTCTAGCTTCCCGGCAACAATTAATAGACTGGATGGAGGCGGATAAAGTTGCAGGACCACTT
CTGCGCTCGGCCCTTCCGGCTGGCTGGTTTATTGCTGATAAATCTGGAGCCGGTGAGCGTGGGTCTCGCG
GTATCATTGCAGCACTGGGGCCAGATGGTAAGCCCTCCCGTATCGTAGTTATCTACACGACGGGGAGTCA
GGCAACTATGGATGAACGAAATAGACAGATCGCTGAGATAGGTGCCTCACTGATTAAGCATTGGTAACTG
TCAGACCAAGTTTACTCATATATACTTTAGATTGATTTAAAACTTCATTTTTAATTTAAAAGGATCTAGG
TGAAGATCCTTTTTGATAATCTCATGACCAAAATCCCTTAACGTGAGTTTTCGTTCCACTGAGCGTCAGA
CCCCGTAGAAAAGATCAAAGGATCTTCTTGAGATCCTTTTTTTCTGCGCGTAATCTGCTGCTTGCAAACA
AAAAAACCACCGCTACCAGCGGTGGTTTGTTTGCCGGATCAAGAGCTACCAACTCTTTTTCCGAAGGTAA
CTGGCTTCAGCAGAGCGCAGATACCAAATACTGTTCTTCTAGTGTAGCCGTAGTTAGGCCACCACTTCAA
GAACTCTGTAGCACCGCCTACATACCTCGCTCTGCTAATCCTGTTACCAGTGGCTGCTGCCAGTGGCGAT
AAGTCGTGTCTTACCGGGTTGGACTCAAGACGATAGTTACCGGATAAGGCGCAGCGGTCGGGCTGAACGG
GGGGTTCGTGCACACAGCCCAGCTTGGAGCGAACGACCTACACCGAACTGAGATACCTACAGCGTGAGCT
ATGAGAAAGCGCCACGCTTCCCGAAGGGAGAAAGGCGGACAGGTATCCGGTAAGCGGCAGGGTCGGAACA
GGAGAGCGCACGAGGGAGCTTCCAGGGGGAAACGCCTGGTATCTTTATAGTCCTGTCGGGTTTCGCCACC
TCTGACTTGAGCGTCGATTTTTGTGATGCTCGTCAGGGGGGCGGAGCCTATGGAAAAACGCCAGCAACGC
GGCCTTTTTACGGTTCCTGGCCTTTTGCTGGCCTTTTGCTCACATGTTCTTTCCTGCGTTATCCCCTGAT
TCTGTGGATAACCGTATTACCGCCTTTGAGTGAGCTGATACCGCTCGCCGCAGCCGAACGACCGAGCGCA
GCGAGTCAGTGAGCGAGGAAGCGGAAGAGCGCCCAATACGCAAACCGCCTCTCCCCGCGCGTTGGCCGAT
TCATTAATGCAGCTGGCACGACAGGTTTCCCGACTGGAAAGCGGGCAGTGAGCGCAACGCAATTAATGTG
AGTTAGCTCACTCATTAGGCACCCCAGGCTTTACACTTTATGCTTCCGGCTCGTATGTTGTGTGGAATTG
TGAGCGGATAACAATTTCACACAGGAAACAGCTATGACCATGATTACGCCAAGCGCGCAATTAACCCTCA
CTAAAGGGAACAAAAGCTGGAGCTGCAAGCTTAATGTAGTCTTATGCAATACTCTTGTAGTCTTGCAACA
TGGTAACGATGAGTTAGCAACATGCCTTACAAGGAGAGAAAAAGCACCGTGCATGCCGATTGGTGGAAGT
AAGGTGGTACGATCGTGCCTTATTAGGAAGGCAACAGACGGGTCTGACATGGATTGGACGAACCACTGAA
TTGCCGCATTGCAGAGATATTGTATTTAAGTGCCTAGCTCGATACATAAACGGGTCTCTCTGGTTAGACC
AGATCTGAGCCTGGGAGCTCTCTGGCTAACTAGGGAACCCACTGCTTAAGCCTCAATAAAGCTTGCCTTG
AGTGCTTCAAGTAGTGTGTGCCCGTCTGTTGTGTGACTCTGGTAACTAGAGATCCCTCAGACCCTTTTAG
TCAGTGTGGAAAATCTCTAGCAGTGGCGCCCGAACAGGGACTTGAAAGCGAAAGGGAAACCAGAGGAGCT
CTCTCGACGCAGGACTCGGCTTGCTGAAGCGCGCACGGCAAGAGGCGAGGGGCGGCGACTGGTGAGTACG
CCAAAAATTTTGACTAGCGGAGGCTAGAAGGAGAGAGATGGGTGCGAGAGCGTCAGTATTAAGCGGGGGA
GAATTAGATCGCGATGGGAAAAAATTCGGTTAAGGCCAGGGGGAAAGAAAAAATATAAATTAAAACATAT
AGTATGGGCAAGCAGGGAGCTAGAACGATTCGCAGTTAATCCTGGCCTGTTAGAAACATCAGAAGGCTGT
AGACAAATACTGGGACAGCTACAACCATCCCTTCAGACAGGATCAGAAGAACTTAGATCATTATATAATA
CAGTAGCAACCCTCTATTGTGTGCATCAAAGGATAGAGATAAAAGACACCAAGGAAGCTTTAGACAAGAT
AGAGGAAGAGCAAAACAAAAGTAAGACCACCGCACAGCAAGCGGCCGCTGATCTTCAGACCTGGAGGAGG
AGATATGAGGGACAATTGGAGAAGTGAATTATATAAATATAAAGTAGTAAAAATTGAACCATTAGGAGTA
GCACCCACCAAGGCAAAGAGAAGAGTGGTGCAGAGAGAAAAAAGAGCAGTGGGAATAGGAGCTTTGTTCC
TTGGGTTCTTGGGAGCAGCAGGAAGCACTATGGGCGCAGCGTCAATGACGCTGACGGTACAGGCCAGACA
ATTATTGTCTGGTATAGTGCAGCAGCAGAACAATTTGCTGAGGGCTATTGAGGCGCAACAGCATCTGTTG
CAACTCACAGTCTGGGGCATCAAGCAGCTCCAGGCAAGAATCCTGGCTGTGGAAAGATACCTAAAGGATC
AACAGCTCCTGGGGATTTGGGGTTGCTCTGGAAAACTCATTTGCACCACTGCTGTGCCTTGGAATGCTAG
TTGGAGTAATAAATCTCTGGAACAGATTTGGAATCACACGACCTGGATGGAGTGGGACAGAGAAATTAAC
AATTACACAAGCTTAATACACTCCTTAATTGAAGAATCGCAAAACCAGCAAGAAAAGAATGAACAAGAAT
TATTGGAATTAGATAAATGGGCAAGTTTGTGGAATTGGTTTAACATAACAAATTGGCTGTGGTATATAAA
ATTATTCATAATGATAGTAGGAGGCTTGGTAGGTTTAAGAATAGTTTTTGCTGTACTTTCTATAGTGAAT
AGAGTTAGGCAGGGATATTCACCATTATCGTTTCAGACCCACCTCCCAACCCCGAGGGGACCCAGAGAGG
GCCTATTTCCCATGATTCCTTCATATTTGCATATACGATACAAGGCTGTTAGAGAGATAATTAGAATTAA
TTTGACTGTAAACACAAAGATATTAGTACAAAATACGTGACGTAGAAAGTAATAATTTCTTGGGTAGTTT
GCAGTTTTAAAATTATGTTTTAAAATGGACTATCATATGCTTACCGTAACTTGAAAGTATTTCGATTTCT
TGGCTTTATATATCTTGTGGAAAGGACGAAACACCGCTCTACACCCCCATAGATCGGTTTTAGAGCTAGA
AATAGCAAGTTAAAATAAGGCTAGTCCGTTATCAACTTGAAAAAGTGGCACCGAGTCGGTGCTTTTTTAA
GCTTGGCGTAACTAGATCTTGAGACAAATGGCAGTATTCATCCACAATTTTAAAAGAAAAGGGGGGATTG
GGGGGTACAGTGCAGGGGAAAGAATAGTAGACATAATAGCAACAGACATACAAACTAAAGAATTACAAAA
ACAAATTACAAAAATTCAAAATTTTCGGGTTTATTACAGGGACAGCAGAGATCCACTTTGGCGCCGGCTC
GAGGGGG
