>Addgene plasmid #76322 | NAGK gRNA (BRDN0001148128) | depositor partial sequence | sequence record 143782 | Target Sequence
CTCTACACCCCCATAGATCG
