>Addgene plasmid #76322 | NAGK gRNA (BRDN0001148128) | addgene partial sequence | sequence record 185617 | hU6-F
AGAAAGTAATAATTTCTTGGGTAGTTTGCAGTTTTAAAATTATGTTTTAAAATGGACTATCATATGCTTA
CCGTAACTTGAAAGTATTTCGATTTCTTGGCTTTATATATCTTGTGGAAAGGACGAAACACCGCTCTACA
CCCCCATAGATCGGTTTTAGAGCTAGAAATAGCAAGTTAAAATAAGGCTAGTCCGTTATCAACTTGAAAA
AGTGGCACCGAGTCGGTGCTTTTTTAAGCTTGGCGTAACTAGATCTTGAGACAAATGGCAGTATTCATCC
ACAATTTTAAAAGAAAAGGGGGGATTGGGGGGTACAGTGCAGGGGAAAGAATAGTAGACATAATAGCAAC
AGACATACAAACTAAAGAATTACAAAAACAAATTACAAAAATTCAAAATTTTCGGGTTTATTACAGGGAC
AGCAGAGATCCACTTTGGCGCCGGCTCGAGGGGGCCCGGGTGCAAAGATGGATAAAGTTTTAAACAGAGA
GGAATCTTTGCAGCTAATGGACCTTCTAGGTCTTGAAAGGAGTGGGAATTGGCTCCGGTGCCCGTCAGTG
GGCAGAGCGC
